>Addgene plasmid #83429 | h-beta-ENaC | depositor full sequence | sequence record 158998 | h-beta-ENaC sequence 7408 bps
GACGGATCGGGAGATCTCCCGATCCCCTATGGTCGACTCTCAGTACAATCTGCTCTGATGCCGCATAGTT
AAGCCAGTATCTGCTCCCTGCTTGTGTGTTGGAGGTCGCTGAGTAGTGCGCGAGCAAAATTTAAGCTACA
ACAAGGCAAGGCTTGACCGACAATTGCATGAAGAATCTGCTTAGGGTTAGGCGTTTTGCGCTGCTTCGCG
ATGTACGGGCCAGATATACGCGTTGACATTGATTATTGACTAGTTATTAATAGTAATCAATTACGGGGTC
ATTAGTTCATAGCCCATATATGGAGTTCCGCGTTACATAACTTACGGTAAATGGCCCGCCTGGCTGACCG
CCCAACGACCCCCGCCCATTGACGTCAATAATGACGTATGTTCCCATAGTAACGCCAATAGGGACTTTCC
ATTGACGTCAATGGGTGGACTATTTACGGTAAACTGCCCACTTGGCAGTACATCAAGTGTATCATATGCC
AAGTACGCCCCCTATTGACGTCAATGACGGTAAATGGCCCGCCTGGCATTATGCCCAGTACATGACCTTA
TGGGACTTTCCTACTTGGCAGTACATCTACGTATTAGTCATCGCTATTACCATGGTGATGCGGTTTTGGC
AGTACATCAATGGGCGTGGATAGCGGTTTGACTCACGGGGATTTCCAAGTCTCCACCCCATTGACGTCAA
TGGGAGTTTGTTTTGGCACCAAAATCAACGGGACTTTCCAAAATGTCGTAACAACTCCGCCCCATTGACG
CAAATGGGCGGTAGGCGTGTACGGTGGGAGGTCTATATAAGCAGAGCTCTCTGGCTAACTAGAGAACCCA
CTGCTTACTGGCTTATCGAAATTAATACGACTCACTATAGGGAGACCCAAGCTGGCTAGTTAAGCTTGGT
ACCGAGCTCGGATCCAGTACCCTTCACCATGCACGTGAAGAAGTACCTGCTGAAGGGCCTGCATCGGCTG
CAGAAGGGCCCCGGCTACACGTACAAGGAGCTGCTGGTGTGGTACTGCGACAACACCAACACCCACGGCC
CCAAGCGCATCATATGTGAGGGGCCCAAGAAGAAAGCCATGTGGTTCCTGCTCACCCTGCTCTTCGCCGC
CCTCGTCTGCTGGCAGTGGGGCATCTTCATCAGGACCTACTTGAGCTGGGAGGTCAGCGTCTCCCTCTCC
GTAGGCTTCAAGACCATGGACTTCCCCGCCGTCACCATCTGCAATGCTAGCCCCTTCAAGTATTCCAAAA
TCAAGCATTTGCTGAAGGACCTGGATGAGCTGATGGAAGCTGTCCTGGAGAGAATCCTGGCTCCTGAGCT
AAGCCATGCCAATGCCACCAGGAACCTGAACTTCTCCATCTGGAACCACACACCCCTGGTCCTTATTGAT
GAACGGAACCCCCACCACCCCATGGTCCTTGATCTCTTTGGAGACAACCACAATGGCTTAACAAGCAGCT
CAGCATCAGAAAAGATCTGTAATGCCCACGGGTGCAAAATGGCCATGAGACTATGTAGCCTCAACAGGAC
CCAGTGTACCTTCCGGAACTTCACCAGTGCTACCCAGGCATTGACAGAGTGGTACATCCTGCAGGCCACC
AACATCTTTGCACAGGTGCCACAGCAGGAGCTAGTAGAGATGAGCTACCCCGGCGAGCAGATGATCCTGG
CCTGCCTATTCGGAGCTGAGCCCTGCAACTACCGGAACTTCACGTCCATCTTCTACCCTCACTATGGCAA
CTGTTACATCTTCAACTGGGGCATGACAGAGAAGGCACTTCCTTCGGCCAACCCTGGAACTGAATTCGGC
CTGAAGTTGATCCTGGACATAGGCCAGGAAGACTACGTCCCCTTCCTTGCGTCCACGGCCGGGGTCAGGC
TGATGCTTCACGAGCAGAGGTCATACCCCTTCATCAGAGATGAGGGCATCTACGCCATGTCGGGGACAGA
GACGTCCATCGGGGTACTCGTGGACAAGCTTCAGCGCATGGGGGAGCCCTACAGCCCGTGCACCGTGAAT
GGTTCTGAGGTCCCCGTCCAAAACTTCTACAGTGACTACAACACGACCTACTCCATCCAGGCCTGTCTTC
GCTCCTGCTTCCAAGACCACATGATCCGTAACTGCAACTGTGGCCACTACCTGTACCCACTGCCCCGTGG
GGAGAAATACTGCAACAACCGGGACTTCCCAGACTGGGCCCATTGCTACTCAGATCTACAGATGAGCGTG
GCGCAGAGAGAGACCTGCATTGGCATGTGCAAGGAGTCCTGCAATGACACCCAGTACAAGATGACCATCT
CCATGGCTGACTGGCCTTCTGAGGCCTCCGAGGACTGGATTTTCCACGTCTTGTCTCAGGAGCGGGACCA
AAGCACCAATATCACCCTGAGCAGGAAGGGAATTGTCAAGCTCAACATCTACTTCCAAGAATTTAACTAT
CGCACCATTGAAGAATCAGCAGCCAATAACATCGTCTGGCTGCTCTCGAATCTGGGTGGCCAGTTTGGCT
TCTGGATGGGGGGCTCTGTGCTGTGCCTCATCGAGTTTGGGGAGATCATCATCGACTTTGTGTGGATCAC
CATCATCAAGCTGGTGGCCTTGGCCAAGAGCCTACGGCAGCGGCGAGCCCAAGCCAGCTACGCTGGCCCA
CCGCCCACCGTGGCCGAGCTGGTGGAGGCCCACACCAACTTTGGCTTCCAGCCTGACACGGCCCCCCGCA
GCCCCAACACTGGGCCCTACCCCAGTGAGCAGGCCCTGCCCATCCCAGGCACCCCGCCCCCCAACTATGA
CTCCCTGCGTCTGCAGCCGCTGGACGTCATCGAGTCTGACAGTGAGGGTGATGCCATCAAGGGTCAAGAC
AATTCTGCAGATATCCAGCACAGTGGCGGCCGCTCGAGTCTAGAGGGCCCGCGGTTCGAAGGTAAGCCTA
TCCCTAACCCTCTCCTCGGTCTCGATTCTACGCGTACCGGAAACCCGCTGATCAGCCTCGACTGTGCCTT
CTAGTTGCCAGCCATCTGTTGTTTGCCCCTCCCCCGTGCCTTCCTTGACCCTGGAAGGTGCCACTCCCAC
TGTCCTTTCCTAATAAAATGAGGAAATTGCATCGCATTGTCTGAGTAGGTGTCATTCTATTCTGGGGGGT
GGGGTGGGGCAGGACAGCAAGGGGGAGGATTGGGAAGACAATAGCAGGCATGCTGGGGATGCGGTGGGCT
CTATGGCTTCTGAGGCGGAAAGAACCAGCTGGGGCTCTAGGGGGTATCCCC
[124 nt withheld, positions 3272-3395]
C
[32 nt withheld, positions 3397-3428]
CA
[57 nt withheld, positions 3431-3487]
A
[49 nt withheld, positions 3489-3537]
CCTTTGACGTTGGAGTCCACGTTCTTT
[37 nt withheld, positions 3565-3601]
ACCCTATCTCGGTCTATTCTTTTGATTTATAAGGGATTTTGGGGATTTCGGCCTATTGGTTAAAAAATGA
GCTGATTTAACAAAAATTTAACGCGAATTAATTCTGTGGAATGTGTGTCAGTTAGGGTGTGGAAAGTCCC
CAGGCTCCCCAGGCAGGCAGAAGTATGCAAAGCATGCATCTCAATTAGTCAGCAACCAGGTGTGGAAAGT
CCCCAGGCTCCCCAGCAGGCAGAAGTATGCAAAGCATGCATCTCAATTAGTCAGCAACCATAGTCCCGCC
CCTAACTCCGCCCATCCCGCCCCTAACTCCGCCCAGTTCCGCCCATTCTCCGCCCCATGGCTGACTAATT
TTTTTTATTTATGCAGAGGCCGAGGCCGCCTCTGCCTCTGAGCTATTCCAGAAGTAGTGAGGAGGCTTTT
TTGGAGGCCTAGGCTTTTGCAAAAAGCTCCCGGGAGCTTGTATATCCATTTTCGGATCTGATCAAGAGAC
AGGATGAGGATCGTTTCGCATGATTGAACAAGATGGATTGCACGCAGGTTCTCCGGCCGCTTGGGTGGAG
AGGCTATTCGGCTATGACTGGGCACAACAGACAATCGGCTGCTCTGATGCCGCCGTGTTCCGGCTGTCAG
CGCAGGGGCGCCCGGTTCTTTTTGTCAAGACCGACCTGTCCGGTGCCCTGAATGAACTGCAGGACGAGGC
AGCGCGGCTATCGTGGCTGGCCACGACGGGCGTTCCTTGCGCAGCTGTGCTCGACGTTGTCACTGAAGCG
GGAAGGGACTGGCTGCTATTGGGCGAAGTGCCGGGGCAGGATCTCCTGTCATCTCACCTTGCTCCTGCCG
AGAAAGTATCCATCATGGCTGATGCAATGCGGCGGCTGCATACGCTTGATCCGGCTACCTGCCCATTCGA
CCACCAAGCGAAACATCGCATCGAGCGAGCACGTACTCGGATGGAAGCCGGTCTTGTCGATCAGGATGAT
CTGGACGAAGAGCATCAGGGGCTCGCGCCAGCCGAACTGTTCGCCAGGCTCAAGGCGCGCATGCCCGACG
GCGAGGATCTCGTCGTGACCCATGGCGATGCCTGCTTGCCGAATATCATGGTGGAAAATGGCCGCTTTTC
TGGATTCATCGACTGTGGCCGGCTGGGTGTGGCGGACCGCTATCAGGACATAGCGTTGGCTACCCGTGAT
ATTGCTGAAGAGCTTGGCGGCGAATGGGCTGACCGCTTCCTCGTGCTTTACGGTATCGCCGCTCCCGATT
CGCAGCGCATCGCCTTCTATCGCCTTCTTGACGAGTTCTTCTGAGCGGGACTCTGGGGTTCGCGAAATGA
CCGACCAAGCGACGCCCAACCTGCCATCACGAGATTTCGATTCCACCGCCGCCTTCTATGAAAGGTTGGG
CTTCGGAATCGTTTTCCGGGACGCCGGCTGGATGATCCTCCAGCGCGGGGATCTCATGCTGGAGTTCTTC
GCCCACCCCAACTTGTTTATTGCAGCTTATAATGGTTACAAATAAAGCAATAGCATCACAAATTTCACAA
ATAAAGCATTTTTTTCACTGCATTCTAGTTGTGGTTTGTCCAAACTCATCAATGTATCTTATCATGTCTG
TATACCGTCGACCTCTAGCTAGAGCTTGGCGTAATCATGGTCATAGCTGTTTCCTGTGTGAAATTGTTAT
CCGCTCACAATTCCACACAACATACGAGCCGGAAGCATAAAGTGTAAAGCCTGGGGTGCCTAATGAGTGA
GCTAACTCACATTAATTGCGTTGCGCTCACTGCCCGCTTTCCAGTCGGGAAACCTGTCGTGCCAGCTGCA
TTAATGAATCGGCCAACGCGCGGGGAGAGGCGGTTTGCGTATTGGGCGCTCTTCCGCTTCCTCGCTCACT
GACTCGCTGCGCTCGGTCGTTCGGCTGCGGCGAGCGGTATCAGCTCACTCAAAGGCGGTAATACGGTTAT
CCACAGAATCAGGGGATAACGCAGGAAAGAACATGTGAGCAAAAGGCCAGCAAAAGGCCAGGAACCGTAA
AAAGGCCGCGTTGCTGGCGTTTTTCCATAGGCTCCGCCCCCCTGACGAGCATCACAAAAATCGACGCTCA
AGTCAGAGGTGGCGAAACCCGACAGGACTATAAAGATACCAGGCGTTTCCCCCTGGAAGCTCCCTCGTGC
GCTCTCCTGTTCCGACCCTGCCGCTTACCGGATACCTGTCCGCCTTTCTCCCTTCGGGAAGCGTGGCGCT
TTCTCAATGCTCACGCTGTAGGTATCTCAGTTCGGTGTAGGTCGTTCGCTCCAAGCTGGGCTGTGTGCAC
GAACCCCCCGTTCAGCCCGACCGCTGCGCCTTATCCGGTAACTATCGTCTTGAGTCCAACCCGGTAAGAC
ACGACTTATCGCCACTGGCAGCAGCCACTGGTAACAGGATTAGCAGAGCGAGGTATGTAGGCGGTGCTAC
AGAGTTCTTGAAGTGGTGGCCTAACTACGGCTACACTAGAAGGACAGTATTTGGTATCTGCGCTCTGCTG
AAGCCAGTTACCTTCGGAAAAAGAGTTGGTAGCTCTTGATCCGGCAAACAAACCACCGCTGGTAGCGGTG
GTTTTTTTGTTTGCAAGCAGCAGATTACGCGCAGAAAAAAAGGATCTCAAGAAGATCCTTTGATCTTTTC
TACGGGGTCTGACGCTCAGTGGAACGAAAACTCACGTTAAGGGATTTTGGTCATGAGATTATCAAAAAGG
ATCTTCACCTAGATCCTTTTAAATTAAAAATGAAGTTTTAAATCAATCTAAAGTATATATGAGTAAACTT
GGTCTGACAGTTACCAATGCTTAATCAGTGAGGCACCTATCTCAGCGATCTGTCTATTTCGTTCATCCAT
AGTTGCCTGACTCCCCGTCGTGTAGATAACTACGATACGGGAGGGCTTACCATCTGGCCCCAGTGCTGCA
ATGATACCGCGAGACCCACGCTCACCGGCTCCAGATTTATCAGCAATAAACCAGCCAGCCGGAAGGGCCG
AGCGCAGAAGTGGTCCTGCAACTTTATCCGCCTCCATCCAGTCTATTAATTGTTGCCGGGAAGCTAGAGT
AAGTAGTTCGCCAGTTAATAGTTTGCGCAACGTTGTTGCCATTGCTACAGGCATCGTGGTGTCACGCTCG
TCGTTTGGTATGGCTTCATTCAGCTCCGGTTCCCAACGATCAAGGCGAGTTACATGATCCCCCATGTTGT
GCAAAAAAGCGGTTAGCTCCTTCGGTCCTCCGATCGTTGTCAGAAGTAAGTTGGCCGCAGTGTTATCACT
CATGGTTATGGCAGCACTGCATAATTCTCTTACTGTCATGCCATCCGTAAGATGCTTTTCTGTGACTGGT
GAGTACTCAACCAAGTCATTCTGAGAATAGTGTATGCGGCGACCGAGTTGCTCTTGCCCGGCGTCAATAC
GGGATAATACCGCGCCACATAGCAGAACTTTAAAAGTGCTCATCATTGGAAAACGTTCTTCGGGGCGAAA
ACTCTCAAGGATCTTACCGCTGTTGAGATCCAGTTCGATGTAACCCACTCGTGCACCCAACTGATCTTCA
GCATCTTTTACTTTCACCAGCGTTTCTGGGTGAGCAAAAACAGGAAGGCAAAATGCCGCAAAAAAGGGAA
TAAGGGCGACACGGAAATGTTGAATACTCATACTCTTCCTTTTTCAATATTATTGAAGCATTTATCAGGG
TTATTGTCTCATGAGCGGATACATATTTGAATGTATTTAGAAAAATAAACAAATAGGGGTTCCGCGCACA
TTTCCCCGAAAAGTGCCACCTGACGTC
Features (pLannotate 1.2.2; 21 found; start..end, strand, type, name):
     36..80      -  misc_feature   bom (fragment): basis of mobility region from pBR322
    235..614     +  enhancer       CMV enhancer: human cytomegalovirus immediate early enhancer
    615..818     +  promoter       CMV promoter: human cytomegalovirus (CMV) immediate early promoter
    814..847     +  LTR            5' LTR (truncated) (fragment): truncated 5' long terminal repeat (LTR) from HIV-1
    863..881     +  promoter       T7 promoter: promoter for bacteriophage T7 RNA polymerase
    939..2858    +  CDS            SCNN1B: SCNNB_HUMAN - Experimental evidence at protein level: Swiss-Prot protein existence level 1. Sodium permeable non-voltage-sensitive ion channel inhibited by the diuretic amiloride. Mediates the electrodiffusion of the luminal sodium (and water, which follows osmotically) through the apical membrane of epithelial cells. Plays an essential role in electrolyte and blood pressure homeostasis, but also in airway surface liquid homeostasis, which is important for proper clearance of mucus. Controls the reabsorption of sodium in kidney, colon, lung and sweat glands. Also plays a role in taste percepti
   2931..2972    +  CDS            V5 tag: epitope tag from simian virus 5
   3002..3226    +  polyA_signal   bGH poly(A) signal: bovine growth hormone polyadenylation signal
   3230..3251    +  promoter       SV40 promoter (fragment): SV40 enhancer and early promoter
   3272..3700    +  rep_origin     f1 ori (sequence partly withheld): f1 bacteriophage origin of replication; arrow indicates direction of (+) strand synthesis
   3714..4044    +  promoter       SV40 promoter: SV40 enhancer and early promoter
   4111..4902    +  CDS            neo: KKA2_KLEPN - Also known as kan, nptII. Experimental evidence at protein level: Swiss-Prot protein existence level 1. Resistance to kanamycin, neomycin, paromomycin, ribostamycin, butirosin and gentamicin B. From Klebsiella pneumoniae.
   4928..5086    +  CDS            ble (fragment): BLE_KLEPN - Experimental evidence at protein level: Swiss-Prot protein existence level 1. Binding protein with a strong affinity to the bleomycin family of antibiotics. Binds to CL990; an antimitotic-antibiotic compound. From Klebsiella pneumoniae.
   5081..5202    +  polyA_signal   SV40 poly(A) signal: SV40 polyadenylation signal
   5275..5291    -  protein_bind   lac operator: The lac repressor binds to the lac operator to inhibit transcription in E. coli. This inhibition can be relieved by adding lactose or isopropyl-β-D-thiogalactopyranoside (IPTG). lac repressor encoded by lacI
   5299..5329    -  promoter       lac promoter: promoter for the E. coli lac operon
   5344..5365    -  protein_bind   CAP binding site: CAP binding activates transcription in the presence of cAMP. E. coli catabolite activator protein
   5378..5470    -  CDS            lacI (fragment): lac repressor; lacI; The lac repressor binds to the lac operator to inhibit transcription in E. coli. This inhibition can be relieved by adding lactose or isopropyl-β-D-thiogalactopyranoside (IPTG).
   5653..6241    -  rep_origin     ori: high-copy-number ColE1/pMB1/pBR322/pUC origin of replication
   6412..7272    -  CDS            AmpR: β-lactamase; bla; confers resistance to ampicillin, carbenicillin, and related antibiotics
   7273..7377    -  promoter       AmpR promoter: bla
