[The description below was written by a language model from this plasmid's Addgene catalogue record and pLannotate feature annotations shown in this document.]
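Description:
h-beta-ENaC is a mammalian expression plasmid built on the pcDNA3.1 backbone, into which the full-length human beta subunit of the epithelial sodium channel (SCNN1B) was inserted by TOPO cloning. It is maintained in E. coli as a high-copy plasmid through a ColE1/pUC-type origin and selected with ampicillin via the β-lactamase gene and its native promoter. An f1 origin is also present, which in principle allows single-stranded DNA production. The full depositor sequence is about 7.4 kb.

Expression of the insert is driven by the human cytomegalovirus immediate-early enhancer and promoter, with a T7 promoter just upstream of the coding region that could support in vitro transcription. The SCNN1B open reading frame is followed by a C-terminal V5 epitope tag, allowing the subunit to be detected or immunoprecipitated with anti-V5 antibodies, and the transcript is terminated by the bovine growth hormone polyadenylation signal. A separate cassette places a neomycin phosphotransferase gene under the SV40 early promoter with an SV40 polyadenylation signal, which permits G418 selection of stably transfected mammalian cells. The remaining short annotations (an HIV-1 LTR fragment, a ble fragment, lac promoter/operator elements and a lacI fragment) are partial matches that most likely reflect backbone remnants rather than functional parts.

The encoded protein is one subunit of the amiloride-sensitive sodium channel that mediates sodium reabsorption in kidney, colon, lung and sweat glands. According to the associated publication, the construct was used in studying how Nedd4-2 isoforms ubiquitinate individual ENaC subunits and reduce channel surface expression and function.
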