Addgene plasmid #83429: h-beta-ENaC
Purpose: full length human beta ENaC with V5 tag
Depositing lab: Christie Thomas. Depositing organization: University of Iowa. Publication: Nedd4-2 isoforms ubiquitinate individual epithelial sodium channel subunits and reduce surface expression and function of the epithelial sodium channel. Raikwar NS, Thomas CP. Am J Physiol Renal Physiol. 2008 May;294(5):F1157-65. doi: 10.1152/ajprenal.00339.2007. Epub 2008 Mar 5. PubMed 18322022.
Backbone
  Vector backbone: pcDNA3.1
  Backbone manufacturer: thermofisher
  Vector type: Mammalian Expression
Growth in bacteria
  Bacterial resistance: Ampicillin, 100 μg/mL
  Growth temperature: 37°C
  Growth strain: DH5alpha
  Copy number: High Copy
Gene/Insert
  Gene/Insert name: human beta ENaC
  Species: H. sapiens (human)
  Insert size (bp): 2075
  Entrez Gene: SCNN1B (a.k.a. BESC1, ENaCb, ENaCbeta, LIDLS1, PHA1B2, SCNEB, beta-ENaC, beta-NaCH)
  Promoter: CMV
  Tag / fusion protein: V5 (C terminal on insert)
  Cloning method: TOPO Cloning
  Sequencing primers: 5′ CMV-F; 3′ BGH-rev
Terms and licenses: Academic/Nonprofit Terms; Industry Terms: Not Available to Industry
How to cite: h-beta-ENaC was a gift from Christie Thomas (Addgene plasmid # 83429 ; http://n2t.net/addgene:83429 ; RRID:Addgene_83429)
