>Addgene plasmid #83429 | h-beta-ENaC | addgene partial sequence | sequence record 164385 | CMV-F 5'-CGCAAATGGGCGGTAGGCGTG-3'
AGCAGAGCTCTCTGGCTAACTAGAGAACCCACTGCTTACTGGCTTATCGAAATTAATACGACTCACTATA
GGGAGACCCAAGCTGGCTAGTTAAGCTTGGTACCGAGCTCGGATCCAGTACCCTTCACCATGCACGTGAA
GAAGTACCTGCTGAAGGGCCTGCATCGGCTGCAGAAGGGCCCCGGCTACACGTACAAGGAGCTGCTGGTG
TGGTACTGCGACAACACCAACACCCACGGCCCCAAGCGCATCATATGTGAGGGGCCCAAGAAGAAAGCCA
TGTGGTTCCTGCTCACCCTGCTCTTCGCCGCCCTCGTCTGCTGGCAGTGGGGCATCTTCATCAGGACCTA
CTTGAGCTGGGAGGTCAGCGTCTCCCTCTCCGTAGGCTTCAAGACCATGGACTTCCCCGCCGTCACCATC
TGCAATGCTAGCCCCTTCAAGTATTCCAAAATCAAGCATTTGCTGAAGGACCTGGATGAGCTGATGGAAG
CTGTCCTGGAGAGAATCCTGGCTCCTGAGCTAAGCCATGCCAATGCCACCAGGAACCTGAACTTCTCCAT
CTGGAACCACACACCCCTGGTCCTTATTGATGAACGGAACCCCCACCACCCCATGGTCCTTGATCTCTTT
GGAGACAACCACAATGGCTTAACAAGCAGCTCAGCATCAGAAAAGATCTGTAATGCCCACGGGTGCAAAA
TGGCCATGAGACTATGTAGCCTCAACAGGACCCAGTGTACCTTCCGGAACTTCACCAGTGCTACCCAGGC
ATTGACAGAGTGGTACATCCTGCAGGCCACCAACATCTTTGCACAGGTGCCACAGCAGGAGCTAGTAGAG
ATGAGCTACCCCGGCGAGCAGATGATCCTGGCCTGCCTATTCGGAGCTGAGCCCTGCAACTACCGGAACT
TCACGTCCATCTTCTACCCTCACTATGGCAACTGTTACATCTTCAACTGGGGCATGACAGAGAAGGCACT
TCCTTCGGCCAACCCTGGAACTGAATTCGGCCTGAAGTTGATCCTGGACATAGGCCAGGAA
