>Addgene plasmid #83429 | h-beta-ENaC | addgene partial sequence | sequence record 164387 | BGH-rev 5'-TAGAAGGCACAGTCGAGG-3'
GTAGAATCGAGACCGAGGAGAGGGTTAGGGATAGGCTTACCTTCGAACCGCGGGCCCTCTAGACTCGAGC
GGCCGCCACTGTGCTGGATATCTGCAGAATTGTCTTGACCCTTGATGGCATCACCCTCACTGTCAGACTC
GATGACGTCCAGCGGCTGCAGACGCAGGGAGTCATAGTTGGGGGGCGGGGTGCCTGGGATGGGCAGGGCC
TGCTCACTGGGGTAGGGCCCAGTGTTGGGGCTGCGGGGGGCCGTGTCAGGCTGGAAGCCAAAGTTGGTGT
GGGCCTCCACCAGCTCGGCCACGGTGGGCGGTGGGCCAGCGTAGCTGGCTTGGGCTCGCCGCTGCCGTAG
GCTCTTGGCCAAGGCCACCAGCTTGATGATGGTGATCCACACAAAGTCGATGATGATCTCCCCAAACTCG
ATGAGGCACAGCACAGAGCCCCCCATCCAGAAGCCAAACTGGCCACCCAGATTCGAGAGCAGCCAGACGA
TGTTATTGGCTGCTGATTCTTCAATGGTGCGATAGTTAAATTCTTGGAAGTAGATGTTGAGCTTGACAAT
TCCCTTCCTGCTCAGGGTGATATTGGTGCTTTGGTCCCGCTCCTGAGACAAGACGTGGAAAATCCAGTCC
TCGGAGGCCTCAGAAGGCCAGTCAGCCATGGAGATGGTCATCTTGTACTGGGTGTCATTGCAGGACTCCT
TGCACATGCCAATGCAGGTCTCTCTCTGCGCCACGCTCATCTGTAGATCTGAGTAGCAATGGGCCCAGTC
TGGGAAGTCCCGGTTGTTGCAGTATTTCTCCCCACGGGGCAGTGGGTACAGGTAGTGGCCACAGTTGCAG
TTACGGATCATGTGGTCTTGGAAGCAGGAGCGAAGACAGGCCTGGATGGAGTAGGTCGTGTTGTAGTCAC
TGTAGAAGTTTTGGACGGGGACCT
